>Addgene plasmid #146160 | pAc5.1C-5BoxB-73-Fluc-CG11206_D | depositor full sequence | sequence record 288605 | Full Sequence
CTTCAAGGAATTAATTCTATATTCTAAAAACACAAATGATACTTCTAAAAAAAATCATGAATGGCATCAA
CTCTGAATCAAATCTTTGCAGATGCACCTACTTCTCATTTCCACTGTCACATCATTTTTCCAGATCTCGC
TGCCTGTTATGTGGCCCACAAACCAAGACACGTTTTATGGCCATTAAAGCTGGCTGATCGTCGCCAAACA
CCAAATACATATCAATATGTACATTCGAGAAAGAAGCGATCAAAGAAGCGTCTTCGGGCGAGTAGGAGAA
TGCGGAGGAGAAGGAGAACGAGCTGATCTAGTATCTCTCCACAATCCAATGCCAACTGACCAACTGGCCA
TATTCGGAGCAATTTGAAGCCAATTTCCATCGCCTGGCGATCGCTCCATTCTTGGCTATATGTTTTTCAC
CGTTCCCGGGGCCATTTTCAAAGACTCGTCGGTAAGATAAGATTGTGTCACTCGCTGTCTCTCTTCATTT
GTCGAAGAATGCTGAGGAATTTCGCGATGACGTCGGCGAGTATTTTGAAGAATGAGAATAATTTGTATTT
ATACGAAAATCAGTTAGTGGAATTTTCTACAAAAACATGTTATCTATAGATAATTTTGTTGCAAAATATG
TTGACTATGACAAAGATTGTATGTATATACCTTTAATGTATTCTCATTTTCTTATGTATTTATAATGGCA
ATGATGATACTGATGATATTTTAAGATGATGCCAGACCACAGGCTGATTTCTGCGTCTTTTGCCGAACGC
AGTGCATGTGCGGTTGTTGTTTTTTGGAATAGTTTCAATTTTCGGACTGTCCGCTTTGATTTCAGTTTCT
TGGCTTATTCAAAAAGCAAAGTAAAGCCAAAAAAGCGAGATGGCAATACCAAATGCGGCAAAACGGTAGT
GGAAGGAAAGGGGTGCGGGGCAGCGGAAGGAAGGGTGGGGCGGGGCGTGGCGGGGTCTGTGGCTGGGCGC
GACGTCACCGACGTTGGAGCCACTCCTTTGACCATGTGTGCGTGTGTGTATTATTCGTGTCTCGCCACTC
GCCGGTTGTTTTTTTCTTTTTATCTCGCTCTCTCTAGCGCCATCTCGTACGCATGCTCAACGCACCGCAT
GTTGCCGTGTCCTTTATGCGTCATTTTGGCTCGAAATAGGCAATTATTTAAACAAAGATTAGTCAACGAA
AACGCTAAAATAAATAAGTCTACAATATGGTTACTTATTGCCATGTGTGTGCAGCCAACGATAGCAACAA
AAGCAACAACACAGTGGCTTTCCCTCTTTCACTTTTTGTTTGCAAGCGCGTGCGAGCAAGACGGCACGAC
CGGCAAACGCAATTACGCTGACAAAGAGCAGACGAAGTTTTGGCCGAAAAACATCAAGGCGCCTGATACG
AATGCATTTGCAATAACAATTGCGATATTTAATATTGTTTATGAAGCTGTTTGACTTCAAAACACACAAA
AAAAAAAATAAAACAAATTATTTGAAAGAGAATTAGGAATCGGACAGCTTATCGTTACGGGCTAACAGCA
CACCGAGACGAAATAGCTTACCTGACGTCACAGCCTCTGGAAGAACTGCCGCCAAGCAGAGAGAGAGAGA
AAAAGAGGGAGAGCAGCTTAGACCGCATGTGCTTGTGTGTGAGGCGTCTCTCTCTTCGTCTCCTGTTTGC
GCAAACGCATAGACTGCACTGAGAAAATCGATTACCTATTTTTTATGAATGAATATTTGCACTATTACTA
TTCAAAACTATTAAGATAGCAATCACATTCAATAGCCAAATACTATACCACCTGAGCGATGCAACGAAAT
GATCAATTTGAGCAAAAATGCTGCATATTTAGGACGGCATCATTATAGAAATGCTTCTTGCTGTGTACTT
TTCTCTCGTCTGGCAGCTGTTTCGCCGTTATTGTTAAAACCGGCTTAAGTTAGGTGTGTTTTCTACGACT
AGTGATGCCCCTACTAGAAGATGTGTGTTGCACAAATGTCCCTGAATAACCAATTTGAAGTGCAGATAGC
AGTAAACGTAAGCTAATATGAATATTATTTAACTGTAATGTTTTAATATCGCTGGACATTACTAATAAAC
CCACTATAAACACATGTACATATGTATGTTTTGGCATACAATGAGTAGTTGGGGAAAAAATGTGTAAAAG
CACCGTGACCATCACAGCATAAAGATAACCAGCTGAAGTATCGAATATGAGTAACCCCCAAATTGAATCA
CATGCCGCAACTGATAGGACCCATGGAAGTACACTCTTCATGGCGATATACAAGACACACACAAGCACGA
ACACCCAGTTGCGGAGGAAATTCTCCGTAAATGAAAACCCAATCGGCGAACAATTCATACCCATATATGG
TAAAAGTTTTGAACGCGACTTGAGAGCGGAGAGCATTGCGGCTGATAAGGTTTTAGCGCTAAGCGGGCTT
TATAAAACGGGCTGCGGGACCAGTTTTCATATCACTACCGTTTGAGTTCTTGTGCTGTGTGGATACTCCT
CCCGACACAAAGCCGCTCCATCAGCCAGCAAGCTTGGGCCCTGAAGAAGGGCCCCTCGACTAGTCCAAAT
ACAAACTGGGCCCTGAAGAAGGGCCCATATAGGGCCCTGAAGAAGGGCCCTATCGAGGATATTATCTCGA
CTAAGTCCAACTACAAACTGGGCCCTGAAGAAGGGCCCATATAGGGCCCTGAAGAAGGGCCCTATCGAGG
ATATTATCTCGAGGTCACCCATTCGAAGCTTGTCGTCTAATCCAGAGACCCCGGATCGGGGTACCAACAT
GGCCGAAGACGCCAAAAACATAAAGAAAGGCCCGGCACCATTCTATCCACTAGAGGATGGAACCGCTGGA
GAGCAACTGCATAAGGCTATGAAGAGATACGCCCTGGTTCCTGGAACAATTGCTTTTACAGATGCACATA
TCGAGGTGAACATCACGTACGCGGAATACTTCGAAATGTCCGTTCGGTTGGCAGAAGCTATGAAACGATA
TGGGCTGAATACAAATCACAGAATCGTCGTATGCAGTGAAAACTCTCTTCAATTCTTTATGCCGGTGTTG
GGCGCGTTATTTATCGGAGTTGCAGTTGCGCCCGCGAACGACATTTATAATGAACGTGAATTGCTCAACA
GTATGAACATTTCGCAGCCTACCGTAGTGTTTGTTTCCAAAAAGGGGTTGCAAAAAATTTTGAACGTGCA
AAAAAAATTACCAATAATCCAGAAAATTATTATCATGGATTCTAAAACGGATTACCAGGGATTTCAGTCG
ATGTACACGTTCGTCACATCTCATCTACCTCCCGGTTTTAATGAATACGATTTTGTACCAGAGTCCTTTG
ATCGTGACAAAACAATTGCACTGATAATGAACTCCTCTGGATCTACTGGGTTACCTAAGGGTGTGGCCCT
TCCGCATAGAACTGCCTGCGTCAGATTCTCGCATGCCAGAGATCCTATTTTTGGCAATCAAATCATTCCG
GATACTGCGATTTTAAGTGTTGTTCCATTCCATCACGGTTTTGGAATGTTTACTACACTCGGATATTTGA
TATGTGGATTTCGAGTCGTCTTAATGTATAGATTTGAAGAAGAGCTGTTTTTACGATCCCTTCAGGATTA
CAAAATTCAAAGTGCGTTGCTAGTACCAACCCTATTTTCATTCTTCGCCAAAAGCACTCTGATTGACAAA
TACGATTTATCTAATTTACACGAAATTGCTTCTGGGGGCGCACCTCTTTCGAAAGAAGTCGGGGAAGCGG
TTGCAAAACGCTTCCATCTTCCAGGGATACGACAAGGATATGGGCTCACTGAGACTACATCAGCTATTCT
GATTACACCCGAGGGGGATGATAAACCGGGCGCGGTCGGTAAAGTTGTTCCATTTTTTGAAGCGAAGGTT
GTGGATCTGGATACCGGGAAAACGCTGGGCGTTAATCAGAGAGGCGAATTATGTGTCAGAGGACCTATGA
TTATGTCCGGTTATGTAAACAATCCGGAAGCGACCAACGCCTTGATTGACAAGGATGGATGGCTACATTC
TGGAGACATAGCTTACTGGGACGAAGACGAACACTTCTTCATAGTTGACCGCTTGAAGTCTTTAATTAAA
TACAAAGGGTATCAGGTGGCCCCCGCTGAATTGGAATCGATATTGTTACAACACCCCAACATCTTCGACG
CGGGCGTGGCAGGTCTTCCCGACGATGACGCCGGTGAACTTCCCGCCGCCGTTGTTGTTTTGGAGCACGG
AAAGACGATGACGGAAAAAGAGATCGTGGATTACGTCGCCAGTCAAGTAACAACCGCGAAAAAGTTGCGC
GGAGGAGTTGTGTTTGTGGACGAAGTACCGAAAGGTCTTACCGGAAAACTCGACGCAAGAAAAATCAGAG
AGATCCTCATAAAGGCCAAGAAGGGCGGAAAGTCCAAATTGTAAGAATTCGAGTGAAAAGCTAGCTAGAT
AGGATTACAACTACCACTACCAAAGATACTCAGCTGTACTCCCGCATGAAAATCCCTTTCACCCCCCCAT
AACCCATTTACCCTTTCAGCTGCATTTGAGCTTAGAATCTACAAGCAAACTCAATTATATTCAAGTCAGT
GTCAGACCCACCTACAAGATACAAGCATTCAGCAGCTACAGATACATATGCGTCAAGTAATACAAGATAA
GCGAGTAATCATTTGATCAAATCAGATAGAAATTCGAACTATATGCTAAACATAAATAACGACATAATTA
TATTGTGTAGACTAAGCCCCAATCGCAGGCAAGAGAAGTAAGGATCGAATCAACTCGAATCAATTCAAAT
CGAATCAAAAACTCCACCCCAACTCCAACAAACTGCATTAGTCTAATCAATCACATATATGTAATTCTAA
TTGTAATTGTAACTGTAAAGATAGCTCTAAACCGATTTAAAAGTGAGAGGCAGATTGCGTGACGGTAATA
TACTCACTGAATTACAAGCCGATTTGGGCACTGGAGATGCGATTGCAATTTAGATAAATTGAAATTATTT
TGTAACCGAAACTATCGTAGCTAAGCAAATGGAAACGGAAACTATTGAATTAAATTTGATAAGCCGCAAG
ATGCGGCACTTTGTAAATTATGATAAGCCCTAAGCAACGTTCAATATCGCATGGTAATGGTAAAATCCGA
AACAGAATCAAATATATGGTAAATACAAACGCACTCCCCAAAAAAAACCCTCGCACAACCAAAGAAAGTC
AGTCAGCCTGCTTTATCCGCCAATCAATCAGTATCGAAGAATCCCCGAGAGCGTCAGGGTATCATTAAGC
TGACCAATTTAACTGTAGACCTATGTCGAAGAAAACTATCGAATAAACCCATGATCAAAACTCTGTCGAC
CGATGCCCTTGAGAGCCTTCAACCCAGTCAGCTCCTTCCGGTGGGCGCGGGGCATGACTATCGTCGCCGC
ACTTATGACTGTCTTCTTTATCATGCAACTCGTAGGACAGGTGCCGGCAGCGCTCTGGGTCATTTTCGGC
GAGGACCGCTTTCGCTGGAGCGCGACGATGATCGGCCTGTCGCTTGCGGTATTCGGAATCTTGCACGCCC
TCGCTCAAGCCTTCGTCACTGGTCCCGCCACCAAACGTTTCGGCGAGAAGCAGGCCATTATCGCCGGCAT
GGCGGCCGACGCGCTGGGCTACGTCTTGCTGGCGTTCGCGACGCGAGGCTGGATGGCCTTCCCCATTATG
ATTCTTCTCGCTTCCGGCGGCATCGGGATGCCCGCGTTGCAGGCCATGCTGTCCAGGCAGGTAGATGACG
ACCATCAGGGACAGCTTCAAGGATCGCTCGCGGCTCTTACCAGCCAGCAAAAGGCCAGGAACCGTAAAAA
GGCCGCGTTGCTGGCGTTTTTCCATAGGCTCCGCCCCCCTGACGAGCATCACAAAAATCGACGCTCAAGT
CAGAGGTGGCGAAACCCGACAGGACTATAAAGATACCAGGCGTTTCCCCCTGGAAGCTCCCTCGTGCGCT
CTCCTGTTCCGACCCTGCCGCTTACCGGATACCTGTCCGCCTTTCTCCCTTCGGGAAGCGTGGCGCTTTC
TCAATGCTCACGCTGTAGGTATCTCAGTTCGGTGTAGGTCGTTCGCTCCAAGCTGGGCTGTGTGCACGAA
CCCCCCGTTCAGCCCGACCGCTGCGCCTTATCCGGTAACTATCGTCTTGAGTCCAACCCGGTAAGACACG
ACTTATCGCCACTGGCAGCAGCCACTGGTAACAGGATTAGCAGAGCGAGGTATGTAGGCGGTGCTACAGA
GTTCTTGAAGTGGTGGCCTAACTACGGCTACACTAGAAGGACAGTATTTGGTATCTGCGCTCTGCTGAAG
CCAGTTACCTTCGGAAAAAGAGTTGGTAGCTCTTGATCCGGCAAACAAACCACCGCTGGTAGCGGTGGTT
TTTTTGTTTGCAAGCAGCAGATTACGCGCAGAAAAAAAGGATCTCAAGAAGATCCTTTGATCTTTTCTAC
GGGGTCTGACGCTCAGTGGAACGAAAACTCACGTTAAGGGATTTTGGTCATGAGATTATCAAAAAGGATC
TTCACCTAGATCCTTTTAAATTAAAAATGAAGTTTTAAATCAATCTAAAGTATATATGAGTAAACTTGGT
CTGACAGTTACCAATGCTTAATCAGTGAGGCACCTATCTCAGCGATCTGTCTATTTCGTTCATCCATAGT
TGCCTGACTCCCCGTCGTGTAGATAACTACGATACGGGAGGGCTTACCATCTGGCCCCAGTGCTGCAATG
ATACCGCGAGACCCACGCTCACCGGCTCCAGATTTATCAGCAATAAACCAGCCAGCCGGAAGGGCCGAGC
GCAGAAGTGGTCCTGCAACTTTATCCGCCTCCATCCAGTCTATTAATTGTTGCCGGGAAGCTAGAGTAAG
TAGTTCGCCAGTTAATAGTTTGCGCAACGTTGTTGCCATTGCTGCAGGCATCGTGGTGTCACGCTCGTCG
TTTGGTATGGCTTCATTCAGCTCCGGTTCCCAACGATCAAGGCGAGTTACATGATCCCCCATGTTGTGCA
AAAAAGCGGTTAGCTCCTTCGGTCCTCCGATCGTTGTCAGAAGTAAGTTGGCCGCAGTGTTATCACTCAT
GGTTATGGCAGCACTGCATAATTCTCTTACTGTCATGCCATCCGTAAGATGCTTTTCTGTGACTGGTGAG
TACTCAACCAAGTCATTCTGAGAATAGTGTATGCGGCGACCGAGTTGCTCTTGCCCGGCGTCAACACGGG
ATAATACCGCGCCACATAGCAGAACTTTAAAAGTGCTCATCATTGGAAAACGTTCTTCGGGGCGAAAACT
CTCAAGGATCTTACCGCTGTTGAGATCCAGTTCGATGTAACCCACTCGTGCACCCAACTGATCTTCAGCA
TCTTTTACTTTCACCAGCGTTTCTGGGTGAGCAAAAACAGGAAGGCAAAATGCCGCAAAAAAGGGAATAA
GGGCGACACGGAAATGTTGAATACTCATACTCTTCCTTTTTCAATATTATTGAAGCATTTATCAGGGTTA
TTGTCTCATGAGCGGATACATATTTGAATGTATTTAGAAAAATAAACAAATAGGGGTTCCGCGCACATTT
CCCCGAAAAGTGCCACCTGACGTCTAAGAAACCATTATTATCATGACATTAACCTATAAAAATAGGCGTA
TCACGAGCCCTTTCGT
Features (pLannotate 1.2.2; 11 found; start..end, strand, type, name):
     56..2550    +  promoter       Ac5 promoter: Drosophila melanogaster actin 5C promoter
   2556..2574    +  protein_bind   boxB: λ N peptide binding site consisting of an RNA hairpin within the N-utliization (nut) site of the λ bacteriophage transcript (Tan and Frankel, 1995) λN peptide
   2598..2616    +  protein_bind   boxB: λ N peptide binding site consisting of an RNA hairpin within the N-utliization (nut) site of the λ bacteriophage transcript (Tan and Frankel, 1995) λN peptide
   2622..2640    +  protein_bind   boxB: λ N peptide binding site consisting of an RNA hairpin within the N-utliization (nut) site of the λ bacteriophage transcript (Tan and Frankel, 1995) λN peptide
   2680..2698    +  protein_bind   boxB: λ N peptide binding site consisting of an RNA hairpin within the N-utliization (nut) site of the λ bacteriophage transcript (Tan and Frankel, 1995) λN peptide
   2704..2722    +  protein_bind   boxB: λ N peptide binding site consisting of an RNA hairpin within the N-utliization (nut) site of the λ bacteriophage transcript (Tan and Frankel, 1995) λN peptide
   2805..4454    +  CDS            luciferase: firefly luciferase; luc
   5385..5855    +  CDS            TcR (fragment): tetracycline efflux protein; tet; confers resistance to tetracycline
   5899..6487    -  rep_origin     ori: high-copy-number ColE1/pMB1/pBR322/pUC origin of replication
   6658..7518    -  CDS            AmpR: β-lactamase; bla; confers resistance to ampicillin, carbenicillin, and related antibiotics
   7519..7623    -  promoter       AmpR promoter: bla
