[The description below was written by a language model from this plasmid's Addgene catalogue record and pLannotate feature annotations shown in this document.]
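Description:
pAc5.1C-5BoxB-73-Fluc-CG11206_D is a 7.7 kb insect expression plasmid carrying a firefly luciferase reporter for use in Drosophila cells. The catalogue lists the backbone as unknown, although the name and the annotated parts point to a pAc5.1-type vector. In bacteria it is maintained through a ColE1/pUC-family origin and selected with ampicillin via the β-lactamase gene and its own promoter. The record describes it as low copy, even though the annotated origin is of the high-copy type. A fragment of a tetracycline efflux gene is also detected, but it is partial and unlikely to serve as a marker.

The expression unit is driven by the Drosophila melanogaster actin 5C promoter, which gives strong constitutive transcription in fly cell lines. Immediately downstream lie five boxB elements, the RNA hairpins from the phage λ nut site that are bound by the λN peptide. They sit upstream of the luciferase coding sequence, so they fall in the 5′ untranslated region of the transcript. The "73" in the name probably refers to a spacer between the hairpins and the reporter, though the record does not define it. About 900 nt between the end of the luciferase ORF and the vector sequences are unannotated. From the insert name this region presumably holds sequence from the fly gene CG11206, most plausibly its 3′ UTR, but the feature table does not confirm this.

This arrangement suits tethering assays, in which a λN-fused protein is recruited to the reporter mRNA and its effect on expression is read out as luciferase activity. The associated publication concerns miRNA-mediated regulation and deadenylation, which fits a reporter used to study translational control or mRNA decay.
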