Addgene plasmid #146160: pAc5.1C-5BoxB-73-Fluc-CG11206_D
Purpose: Insect Expression of 5BoxB-73-Fluc-CG11206
Depositing lab: Elisa Izaurralde. Depositing organization: Max Planck Institute for Developmental Biology. Publication: Deadenylation is a widespread effect of miRNA regulation. Eulalio A, Huntzinger E, Nishihara T, Rehwinkel J, Fauser M, Izaurralde E. RNA. 2009 Jan . 15(1):21-32. 10.1261/rna.1399509 PubMed 19029310.
Backbone
  Vector backbone: Unknown
  Vector type: Insect Expression
Growth in bacteria
  Bacterial resistance: Ampicillin, 100 μg/mL
  Growth temperature: 37°C
  Growth strain: DH5alpha
  Copy number: Low Copy
Gene/Insert
  Gene/Insert name: 5BoxB-73-Fluc-CG11206
  Species: D. melanogaster (fly)
  Cloning method: Unknown
Terms and licenses: Academic/Nonprofit Terms; Industry Terms: Not Available to Industry
Depositor comments: Plasmids from this collection were made available to the research community and donated after the lab closed. Please note that the sequence provided by the depositing laboratory may be theoretical/predicted or based on Sanger sequencing results. There may be discrepancies between sequencing results obtained by Addgene and the depositor sequence. If an Addgene verified sequence is not available, please contact before placing your order to request that our lab fully sequence the plasmid.
How to cite: pAc5.1C-5BoxB-73-Fluc-CG11206_D was a gift from Elisa Izaurralde (Addgene plasmid # 146160 ; http://n2t.net/addgene:146160 ; RRID:Addgene_146160)
